>Addgene plasmid #42415 | PCYT2A | depositor partial sequence | sequence record 57248 | PCYT2A sequence 1117 bps
CATATGCACCATCATCATCATCATTCTTCTGGTGTAGATCTGGGTACCGAGAACCTGTACTTCCAATCCA
TGGGGGGCAGGCGCGCCGTGAGGGTGTGGTGCGATGGCTGCTATGACATGGTGCATTACGGCCACTCCAA
CCAGCTGCGCCAGGCACGGGCCATGGGTGACTACCTCATCGTAGGCGTGCACACCGATGAGGAGATCGCC
AAGCACAAGGGGCCCCCGGTGTTCACTCAGGAGGAGAGATACAAGATGGTGCAGGCCATCAAATGGGTGG
ACGAGGTGGTGCCAGCGGCTCCCTACGTCACTACACTAGAGACCCTGGACAAATACAACTGTGACTTCTG
TGTTCACGGCAATGACATCACCCTGACTGTAGATGGCCGGGACACCTATGAGGAAGTAAAGCAGGCTGGG
AGGTACAGAGAATGCAAGCGCACGCAAGGGGTGTCCACCACAGACCTCGTGGGCCGCATGCTGCTGGTAA
CCAAAGCCCATCACAGCAGCCAGGAGATGTCCTCTGAGTACCGGGAGTATGCAGACAGTTTTGGCAAGTG
CCCTGGTGGGCGGAACCCCTGGACCGGGGTATCCCAGTTCCTGCAGACATCTCAGAAGATCATCCAGTTT
GCTTCTGGGAAGGAGCCCCAGCCAGGGGAGACAGTCATCTATGTGGCTGGTGCCTTCGACCTGTTCCACA
TCGGGCATGTGGACTTCCTGGAGAAGGTGCACAGGCTGGCAGAGAGGCCCTACATCATCGCGGGCTTACA
CTTTGACCAGGAGGTCAATCACTACAAGGGGAAGAACTACCCCATCATGAATCTGCATGAACGGACTCTG
AGCGTGCTGGCCTGCCGGTACGTGTCAGAAGTGGTGATTGGAGCCCCGTACGCGGTCACAGCAGAGCTCC
TAAGTCACTTCAAGGTGGACCTGGTGTGTCACGGCAAGACAGAAATTATCCCTGACAGGGATGGCTCCGA
CCCATACCAGGAGCCCAAGAGAAGGGGCATCTTCCGTCAGATTGACAGTGGCAGCAACCTCACCACAGAC
CTCATCGTCCAGCGGATCATCACCAACAGGTTGGAGTATTGACAGTAAAGGTGGATACGGATCCGAA
