>Addgene plasmid #42415 | PCYT2A | addgene partial sequence | sequence record 60669 | T7 5'-TAATACGACTCACTATAGGG-3'
TTCCCTCTAGAAATAATTTTGTTTAACTTTAAGAAGGAGATATACATATGCACCATCATCATCATCATTC
TTCTGGTGTAGATCTGGGTACCGAGAACCTGTACTTCCAATCCATGGGGGGCAGGCGCGCCGTGAGGGTG
TGGTGCGATGGCTGCTATGACATGGTGCATTACGGCCACTCCAACCAGCTGCGCCAGGCACGGGCCATGG
GTGACTACCTCATCGTAGGCGTGCACACCGATGAGGAGATCGCCAAGCACAAGGGGCCCCCGGTGTTCAC
TCAGGAGGAGAGATACAAGATGGTGCAGGCCATCAAATGGGTGGACGAGGTGGTGCCAGCGGCTCCCTAC
GTCACTACACTAGAGACCCTGGACAAATACAACTGTGACTTCTGTGTTCACGGCAATGACATCACCCTGA
CTGTAGATGGCCGGGACACCTATGAGGAAGTAAAGCAGGCTGGGAGGTACAGAGAATGCAAGCGCACGCA
AGGGGTGTCCACCACAGACCTCGTGGGCCGCATGCTGCTGGTAACCAAAGCCCATCACAGCAGCCAGGAG
ATGTCCTCTGAGTACCGGGAGTATGCAGACAGTTTTGGCAAGTGCCCTGGTGGGCGGAACCCCTGGACCG
GGGTATCCCAGTTCCTGCAGACATCTCAGAAGATCATCCAGTTTGCTTCTGGGAAGGAGCCCCAGCCAGG
GGAGACAGTCATCTATGTGGCTGGTGCCTTCGACCTGTTCCACATCGGGCATGTGGACTTCCTGGAGAAG
GTGCACAGGCTGGCAGAGAGGCCCTACATCATCGCGGGCTTACACTTTGACCAGGAGGTCAATCACTACA
AGGGGAAGAACTACCCCATCATGAATCTGCATGAACGGACTCTGAGCGTGCTGGCCTGCCGGTACGTGTC
AGAAGTGGTGATTGGAGCCCCGTACGCGGT
