[The description below was written by a language model from this plasmid's Addgene catalogue record.]
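Description:
PCYT2A is a bacterial expression plasmid built on the pNIC28-Bsa4 backbone from the Structural Genomics Consortium, made to produce recombinant human protein in E. coli for structure determination. It is maintained as a high-copy plasmid under kanamycin selection. No feature table accompanies the record, so the origin of replication and the promoter are not explicitly listed. The use of T7 and T7-terminator sequencing primers, together with the depositor's recommendation of a BL21(DE3)-derived expression strain carrying a rare-codon tRNA plasmid, suggests a T7 RNA polymerase-driven expression cassette.

The insert is about 1.1 kb of human PCYT2, the gene for ethanolamine-phosphate cytidylyltransferase (also known as ET), an enzyme of the CDP-ethanolamine pathway of phosphatidylethanolamine synthesis. It was introduced by ligation-independent cloning. The record warns that the insert may not be the full open reading frame, which is typical of constructs trimmed to boundaries that favour soluble expression and crystallisation. The mutation field only refers to the comments, which give no specific sequence changes, so any differences from the reference sequence are not stated.

The protein carries an N-terminal hexahistidine tag followed by a TEV protease recognition site. This allows capture by immobilised metal affinity chromatography, after which the tag can be cleaved off to leave near-native protein. The construct is linked to a deposited crystal structure of the human enzyme. It is suited to producing purified PCYT2 for crystallography, biochemical or enzymatic assays, and ligand-binding studies.
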