Addgene plasmid #42415: PCYT2A
Purpose: Bacterial expression for structure determination; may not be full ORF
Depositing lab: Nicola Burgess-Brown. Depositing organization: University of Oxford.
Backbone
  Vector backbone: pNIC28-Bsa4
  Backbone manufacturer: SGC
  Vector type: Bacterial Expression
Growth in bacteria
  Bacterial resistance: Kanamycin, 50 μg/mL
  Growth temperature: 37°C
  Growth strain: Mach1 ;
  Copy number: High Copy
Gene/Insert
  Gene/Insert name: PCYT2A (alt names: PCYT2; gi|4505651; PDB:3ELB)
  Species: H. sapiens (human)
  Insert size (bp): 1117
  Mutation: See Comments
  Entrez Gene: PCYT2 (a.k.a. ET, SPG82)
  Tag / fusion protein: His6-TEV (N terminal on insert)
  Cloning method: Ligation Independent Cloning
  Sequencing primers: 5′ T7; 3′ T7-term
Terms and licenses: Academic/Nonprofit Terms; Industry Terms: Not Available to Industry
Depositor comments: http://www.thesgc.org/structures/3ELB/ Use BL21(DE3)-R3-pRARE2 strain for expression.
How to cite: PCYT2A was a gift from Nicola Burgess-Brown (Addgene plasmid # 42415 ; http://n2t.net/addgene:42415 ; RRID:Addgene_42415)
